Addgene plasmid #77823: MAP2K7 gRNA (BRDN0001162371)
Purpose: 3rd generation lentiviral gRNA plasmid targeting human MAP2K7
Depositing lab: John Doench & David Root. Depositing organization: Broad Institute. Publication: Optimized sgRNA design to maximize activity and minimize off-target effects of CRISPR-Cas9. Doench JG, Fusi N, Sullender M, Hegde M, Vaimberg EW, Donovan KF, Smith I, Tothova Z, Wilen C, Orchard R, Virgin HW, Listgarten J, Root DE. Nat Biotechnol. 2016 Jan 18. doi: 10.1038/nbt.3437. PubMed 26780180.
Backbone
  Vector backbone: lentiGuide-Puro
  Backbone manufacturer: Zhang Lab (Addgene plasmid # 52963)
  Vector type: Mammalian Expression, Lentiviral, CRISPR
  Selectable markers: Puromycin
Growth in bacteria
  Bacterial resistance: Ampicillin, 100 μg/mL
  Growth temperature: 37°C
  Growth strain: DH5alpha
  Copy number: High Copy
Gene/Insert
  Gene/Insert name: MAP2K7 (alt names: MAP2K7; NM_001297555.1)
  gRNA/shRNA sequence: CTTAACGGCAATGACGTGGC
  Species: H. sapiens (human)
  Entrez Gene: MAP2K7 (a.k.a. JNKK2, MAPKK7, MEK, MEK 7, MKK7, PRKMK7, SAPKK-4, SAPKK4)
  Promoter: hU6
  Cloning method: Unknown
  Sequencing primers: 5′ U6-F; 3′ pS2-R
Terms and licenses: Academic/Nonprofit Terms; Industry Terms: Not Available to Industry
Depositor comments: The gRNA was designed to target the following Genbank reference sequence(s): NM_001297555.1,NM_001297556.1,NM_145185.3. Note that this plasmid does NOT contain Cas9. It should be used in conjunction with lentiCas9-Blast (Addgene #52962) or otherwise with cell lines already expressing Cas9. Browse the full kinome gRNA library at http://www.addgene.org/pooled-library/broadgpp-human-kinome/ or visit http://www.broadinstitute.org/rnai/public/ for detailed protocols and information.
How to cite: MAP2K7 gRNA (BRDN0001162371) was a gift from John Doench & David Root (Addgene plasmid # 77823 ; http://n2t.net/addgene:77823 ; RRID:Addgene_77823)
