[The description below was written by a language model from this plasmid's Addgene catalogue record and pLannotate feature annotations shown in this document.]
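Description:
MAP2K7 gRNA (BRDN0001162371) is a third-generation lentiviral guide RNA plasmid built on the lentiGuide-Puro backbone and designed to direct Streptococcus pyogenes Cas9 to the human MAP2K7 gene (also known as MKK7 or JNKK2), a kinase in the JNK signalling pathway. The roughly 8.3 kb plasmid is propagated in E. coli through a high-copy ColE1/pUC-type origin with ampicillin selection from the β-lactamase gene. It also carries an f1 origin and residual lac, T7 and T3 cloning-vector elements that play no role in its function.

The lentiviral transfer cassette begins with an RSV promoter fused to a truncated HIV-1 5' LTR, which makes genomic RNA production Tat-independent. This is followed by the Ψ packaging signal with a partial gag sequence and the Rev response element for nuclear export of the full-length transcript. Downstream, a human U6 RNA polymerase III promoter drives the MAP2K7-specific spacer joined to the SpCas9 gRNA scaffold, followed by the cPPT/CTS, which aids nuclear import of the viral genome. Next, an EF-1α core promoter with its intron A expresses puromycin N-acetyltransferase so that transduced mammalian cells can be selected. A WPRE enhances transcript expression, and a self-inactivating ΔU3 3' LTR closes the cassette. An SV40 poly(A) signal and SV40 origin lie outside the LTRs.

The plasmid does not encode Cas9, so it is meant to be used with a separate Cas9 vector or in cells that already express Cas9. The guide was designed against several MAP2K7 reference transcripts and belongs to a human kinome gRNA collection for knockout studies.
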