Features (pLannotate 1.2.2; 29 found; start..end, strand, type, name):
     14..80      +  CDS            small t antigen (fragment): SV40 (simian virus 40) small t antigen
    106..317     +  promoter       EF-1α core promoter: core promoter for human elongation factor EF-1α
    318..1256    +  intron         EF-1α intron A: intron upstream of the start codon of human EF-1α
   1278..1877    +  CDS            PuroR (fragment): puromycin N-acetyltransferase; pac from Streptomyces; confers resistance to puromycin
   1893..2481    +  misc_feature   WPRE: woodchuck hepatitis virus posttranscriptional regulatory element
   2532..2551    +  misc_feature   cPPT/CTS (fragment): central polypurine tract and central termination sequence of HIV-1
   2553..2786    +  LTR            3' LTR (ΔU3): self-inactivating 3' long terminal repeat (LTR) from HIV-1
   2864..2985    +  polyA_signal   SV40 poly(A) signal: SV40 polyadenylation signal
   3025..3160    +  rep_origin     SV40 ori: SV40 origin of replication
   3181..3199    -  promoter       T7 promoter: promoter for bacteriophage T7 RNA polymerase
   3207..3362    +  CDS            lacZα (fragment): LacZα fragment of β-galactosidase; lacZ fragment
   3367..3795    +  rep_origin     f1 ori (sequence partly withheld): f1 bacteriophage origin of replication; arrow indicates direction of (+) strand synthesis
   3848..3952    +  promoter       AmpR promoter: bla
   3953..4813    +  CDS            AmpR: β-lactamase; bla; confers resistance to ampicillin, carbenicillin, and related antibiotics
   4984..5572    +  rep_origin     ori: high-copy-number ColE1/pMB1/pBR322/pUC origin of replication
   5755..5847    +  CDS            lacI (fragment): lac repressor; lacI; The lac repressor binds to the lac operator to inhibit transcription in E. coli. This inhibition can be relieved by adding lactose or isopropyl-β-D-thiogalactopyranoside (IPTG).
   5860..5881    +  protein_bind   CAP binding site: CAP binding activates transcription in the presence of cAMP. E. coli catabolite activator protein
   5896..5926    +  promoter       lac promoter: promoter for the E. coli lac operon
   5934..5950    +  protein_bind   lac operator: The lac repressor binds to the lac operator to inhibit transcription in E. coli. This inhibition can be relieved by adding lactose or isopropyl-β-D-thiogalactopyranoside (IPTG). lac repressor encoded by lacI
   5995..6013    +  promoter       T3 promoter: promoter for bacteriophage T3 RNA polymerase
   6041..6267    +  promoter       RSV promoter: Rous sarcoma virus enhancer/promoter
   6268..6448    +  LTR            5' LTR (truncated): truncated 5' long terminal repeat (LTR) from HIV-1
   6495..6620    +  misc_feature   HIV-1 Ψ: packaging signal of human immunodeficiency virus type 1
   6604..6967    +  CDS            HIV-1 gag (fragment): gag protein from human immunodeficiency virus 1; gag
   7113..7346    +  misc_feature   RRE: The Rev response element (RRE) of HIV-1 allows for Rev-dependent mRNA export from the nucleus to the cytoplasm.
   7723..7749    +  CDS            Rev (fragment): human immunodeficiency virus 1 (HIV-1) Rev protein; rev; enhances nuclear export of unspliced and incompletely spliced viral mRNAs
   7753..7993    +  promoter       U6 promoter: RNA polymerase III promoter for human U6 snRNA
   8023..8098    +  misc_RNA       gRNA scaffold: guide RNA scaffold for the Streptococcus pyogenes CRISPR/Cas9 system
   8154..8271    +  misc_feature   cPPT/CTS: central polypurine tract and central termination sequence of HIV-1
>Addgene plasmid #77823 | MAP2K7 gRNA (BRDN0001162371) | addgene full sequence | sequence record 188478 | Addgene Assembled Sequence
CCCGGGTGCAAAGATGGATAAAGTTTTAAACAGAGAGGAATCTTTGCAGCTAATGGACCTTCTAGGTCTT
GAAAGGAGTGGGAATTGGCTCCGGTGCCCGTCAGTGGGCAGAGCGCACATCGCCCACAGTCCCCGAGAAG
TTGGGGGGAGGGGTCGGCAATTGATCCGGTGCCTAGAGAAGGTGGCGCGGGGTAAACTGGGAAAGTGATG
TCGTGTACTGGCTCCGCCTTTTTCCCGAGGGTGGGGGAGAACCGTATATAAGTGCAGTAGTCGCCGTGAA
CGTTCTTTTTCGCAACGGGTTTGCCGCCAGAACACAGGTAAGTGCCGTGTGTGGTTCCCGCGGGCCTGGC
CTCTTTACGGGTTATGGCCCTTGCGTGCCTTGAATTACTTCCACCTGGCTGCAGTACGTGATTCTTGATC
CCGAGCTTCGGGTTGGAAGTGGGTGGGAGAGTTCGAGGCCTTGCGCTTAAGGAGCCCCTTCGCCTCGTGC
TTGAGTTGAGGCCTGGCCTGGGCGCTGGGGCCGCCGCGTGCGAATCTGGTGGCACCTTCGCGCCTGTCTC
GCTGCTTTCGATAAGTCTCTAGCCATTTAAAATTTTTGATGACCTGCTGCGACGCTTTTTTTCTGGCAAG
ATAGTCTTGTAAATGCGGGCCAAGATCTGCACACTGGTATTTCGGTTTTTGGGGCCGCGGGCGGCGACGG
GGCCCGTGCGTCCCAGCGCACATGTTCGGCGAGGCGGGGCCTGCGAGCGCGGCCACCGAGAATCGGACGG
GGGTAGTCTCAAGCTGGCCGGCCTGCTCTGGTGCCTGGCCTCGCGCCGCCGTGTATCGCCCCGCCCTGGG
CGGCAAGGCTGGCCCGGTCGGCACCAGTTGCGTGAGCGGAAAGATGGCCGCTTCCCGGCCCTGCTGCAGG
GAGCTCAAAATGGAGGACGCGGCGCTCGGGAGAGCGGGCGGGTGAGTCACCCACACAAAGGAAAAGGGCC
TTTCCGTCCTCAGCCGTCGCTTCATGTGACTCCACGGAGTACCGGGCGCCGTCCAGGCACCTCGATTAGT
TCTCGAGCTTTTGGAGTACGTCGTCTTTAGGTTGGGGGGAGGGGTTTTATGCGATGGAGTTTCCCCACAC
TGAGTGGGTGGAGACTGAAGTTAGGCCAGCTTGGCACTTGATGTAATTCTCCTTGGAATTTGCCCTTTTT
GAGTTTGGATCTTGGTTCATTCTCAAGCCTCAGACAGTGGTTCAAAGTTTTTTTCTTCCATTTCAGGTGT
CGTGACGTACGGCCACCATGACCGAGTACAAGCCCACGGTGCGCCTCGCCACCCGCGACGACGTCCCCAG
GGCCGTACGCACCCTCGCCGCCGCGTTCGCCGACTACCCCGCCACGCGCCACACCGTCGATCCGGACCGC
CACATCGAGCGGGTCACCGAGCTGCAAGAACTCTTCCTCACGCGCGTCGGGCTCGACATCGGCAAGGTGT
GGGTCGCGGACGACGGCGCCGCCGTGGCGGTCTGGACCACGCCGGAGAGCGTCGAAGCGGGGGCGGTGTT
CGCCGAGATCGGCCCGCGCATGGCCGAGTTGAGCGGTTCCCGGCTGGCCGCGCAGCAACAGATGGAAGGC
CTCCTGGCGCCGCACCGGCCCAAGGAGCCCGCGTGGTTCCTGGCCACCGTCGGAGTCTCGCCCGACCACC
AGGGCAAGGGTCTGGGCAGCGCCGTCGTGCTCCCCGGAGTGGAGGCGGCCGAGCGCGCCGGGGTGCCCGC
CTTCCTGGAGACCTCCGCGCCCCGCAACCTCCCCTTCTACGAGCGGCTCGGCTTCACCGTCACCGCCGAC
GTCGAGGTGCCCGAAGGACCGCGCACCTGGTGCATGACCCGCAAGCCCGGTGCCTGAACGCGTTAAGTCG
ACAATCAACCTCTGGATTACAAAATTTGTGAAAGATTGACTGGTATTCTTAACTATGTTGCTCCTTTTAC
GCTATGTGGATACGCTGCTTTAATGCCTTTGTATCATGCTATTGCTTCCCGTATGGCTTTCATTTTCTCC
TCCTTGTATAAATCCTGGTTGCTGTCTCTTTATGAGGAGTTGTGGCCCGTTGTCAGGCAACGTGGCGTGG
TGTGCACTGTGTTTGCTGACGCAACCCCCACTGGTTGGGGCATTGCCACCACCTGTCAGCTCCTTTCCGG
GACTTTCGCTTTCCCCCTCCCTATTGCCACGGCGGAACTCATCGCCGCCTGCCTTGCCCGCTGCTGGACA
GGGGCTCGGCTGTTGGGCACTGACAATTCCGTGGTGTTGTCGGGGAAATCATCGTCCTTTCCTTGGCTGC
TCGCCTGTGTTGCCACCTGGATTCTGCGCGGGACGTCCTTCTGCTACGTCCCTTCGGCCCTCAATCCAGC
GGACCTTCCTTCCCGCGGCCTGCTGCCGGCTCTGCGGCCTCTTCCGCGTCTTCGCCTTCGCCCTCAGACG
AGTCGGATCTCCCTTTGGGCCGCCTCCCCGCGTCGACTTTAAGACCAATGACTTACAAGGCAGCTGTAGA
TCTTAGCCACTTTTTAAAAGAAAAGGGGGGACTGGAAGGGCTAATTCACTCCCAACGAAGACAAGATCTG
CTTTTTGCTTGTACTGGGTCTCTCTGGTTAGACCAGATCTGAGCCTGGGAGCTCTCTGGCTAACTAGGGA
ACCCACTGCTTAAGCCTCAATAAAGCTTGCCTTGAGTGCTTCAAGTAGTGTGTGCCCGTCTGTTGTGTGA
CTCTGGTAACTAGAGATCCCTCAGACCCTTTTAGTCAGTGTGGAAAATCTCTAGCAGTACGTATAGTAGT
TCATGTCATCTTATTATTCAGTATTTATAACTTGCAAAGAAATGAATATCAGAGAGTGAGAGGAACTTGT
TTATTGCAGCTTATAATGGTTACAAATAAAGCAATAGCATCACAAATTTCACAAATAAAGCATTTTTTTC
ACTGCATTCTAGTTGTGGTTTGTCCAAACTCATCAATGTATCTTATCATGTCTGGCTCTAGCTATCCCGC
CCCTAACTCCGCCCATCCCGCCCCTAACTCCGCCCAGTTCCGCCCATTCTCCGCCCCATGGCTGACTAAT
TTTTTTTATTTATGCAGAGGCCGAGGCCGCCTCGGCCTCTGAGCTATTCCAGAAGTAGTGAGGAGGCTTT
TTTGGAGGCCTAGGGACGTACCCAATTCGCCCTATAGTGAGTCGTATTACGCGCGCTCACTGGCCGTCGT
TTTACAACGTCGTGACTGGGAAAACCCTGGCGTTACCCAACTTAATCGCCTTGCAGCACATCCCCCTTTC
GCCAGCTGGCGTAATAGCGAAGAGGCCCGCACCGATCGCCCTTCCCAACAGTTGCGCAGCCTGAATGGCG
AATGGG
[124 nt withheld, positions 3367-3490]
C
[91 nt withheld, positions 3492-3582]
A
[49 nt withheld, positions 3584-3632]
CCTTTGACGTTGGAGTCCACGTTCTTT
[37 nt withheld, positions 3660-3696]
ACCCTATCTCGGTCTATTCTTTTGATTTATAAGGGATTTTGCCGATTTCGGCCTATTGGTTAAAAAATGA
GCTGATTTAACAAAAATTTAACGCGAATTTTAACAAAATATTAACGCTTACAATTTAGGTGGCACTTTTC
GGGGAAATGTGCGCGGAACCCCTATTTGTTTATTTTTCTAAATACATTCAAATATGTATCCGCTCATGAG
ACAATAACCCTGATAAATGCTTCAATAATATTGAAAAAGGAAGAGTATGAGTATTCAACATTTCCGTGTC
GCCCTTATTCCCTTTTTTGCGGCATTTTGCCTTCCTGTTTTTGCTCACCCAGAAACGCTGGTGAAAGTAA
AAGATGCTGAAGATCAGTTGGGTGCACGAGTGGGTTACATCGAACTGGATCTCAACAGCGGTAAGATCCT
TGAGAGTTTTCGCCCCGAAGAACGTTTTCCAATGATGAGCACTTTTAAAGTTCTGCTATGTGGCGCGGTA
TTATCCCGTATTGACGCCGGGCAAGAGCAACTCGGTCGCCGCATACACTATTCTCAGAATGACTTGGTTG
AGTACTCACCAGTCACAGAAAAGCATCTTACGGATGGCATGACAGTAAGAGAATTATGCAGTGCTGCCAT
AACCATGAGTGATAACACTGCGGCCAACTTACTTCTGACAACGATCGGAGGACCGAAGGAGCTAACCGCT
TTTTTGCACAACATGGGGGATCATGTAACTCGCCTTGATCGTTGGGAACCGGAGCTGAATGAAGCCATAC
CAAACGACGAGCGTGACACCACGATGCCTGTAGCAATGGCAACAACGTTGCGCAAACTATTAACTGGCGA
ACTACTTACTCTAGCTTCCCGGCAACAATTAATAGACTGGATGGAGGCGGATAAAGTTGCAGGACCACTT
CTGCGCTCGGCCCTTCCGGCTGGCTGGTTTATTGCTGATAAATCTGGAGCCGGTGAGCGTGGGTCTCGCG
GTATCATTGCAGCACTGGGGCCAGATGGTAAGCCCTCCCGTATCGTAGTTATCTACACGACGGGGAGTCA
GGCAACTATGGATGAACGAAATAGACAGATCGCTGAGATAGGTGCCTCACTGATTAAGCATTGGTAACTG
TCAGACCAAGTTTACTCATATATACTTTAGATTGATTTAAAACTTCATTTTTAATTTAAAAGGATCTAGG
TGAAGATCCTTTTTGATAATCTCATGACCAAAATCCCTTAACGTGAGTTTTCGTTCCACTGAGCGTCAGA
CCCCGTAGAAAAGATCAAAGGATCTTCTTGAGATCCTTTTTTTCTGCGCGTAATCTGCTGCTTGCAAACA
AAAAAACCACCGCTACCAGCGGTGGTTTGTTTGCCGGATCAAGAGCTACCAACTCTTTTTCCGAAGGTAA
CTGGCTTCAGCAGAGCGCAGATACCAAATACTGTTCTTCTAGTGTAGCCGTAGTTAGGCCACCACTTCAA
GAACTCTGTAGCACCGCCTACATACCTCGCTCTGCTAATCCTGTTACCAGTGGCTGCTGCCAGTGGCGAT
AAGTCGTGTCTTACCGGGTTGGACTCAAGACGATAGTTACCGGATAAGGCGCAGCGGTCGGGCTGAACGG
GGGGTTCGTGCACACAGCCCAGCTTGGAGCGAACGACCTACACCGAACTGAGATACCTACAGCGTGAGCT
ATGAGAAAGCGCCACGCTTCCCGAAGGGAGAAAGGCGGACAGGTATCCGGTAAGCGGCAGGGTCGGAACA
GGAGAGCGCACGAGGGAGCTTCCAGGGGGAAACGCCTGGTATCTTTATAGTCCTGTCGGGTTTCGCCACC
TCTGACTTGAGCGTCGATTTTTGTGATGCTCGTCAGGGGGGCGGAGCCTATGGAAAAACGCCAGCAACGC
GGCCTTTTTACGGTTCCTGGCCTTTTGCTGGCCTTTTGCTCACATGTTCTTTCCTGCGTTATCCCCTGAT
TCTGTGGATAACCGTATTACCGCCTTTGAGTGAGCTGATACCGCTCGCCGCAGCCGAACGACCGAGCGCA
GCGAGTCAGTGAGCGAGGAAGCGGAAGAGCGCCCAATACGCAAACCGCCTCTCCCCGCGCGTTGGCCGAT
TCATTAATGCAGCTGGCACGACAGGTTTCCCGACTGGAAAGCGGGCAGTGAGCGCAACGCAATTAATGTG
AGTTAGCTCACTCATTAGGCACCCCAGGCTTTACACTTTATGCTTCCGGCTCGTATGTTGTGTGGAATTG
TGAGCGGATAACAATTTCACACAGGAAACAGCTATGACCATGATTACGCCAAGCGCGCAATTAACCCTCA
CTAAAGGGAACAAAAGCTGGAGCTGCAAGCTTAATGTAGTCTTATGCAATACTCTTGTAGTCTTGCAACA
TGGTAACGATGAGTTAGCAACATGCCTTACAAGGAGAGAAAAAGCACCGTGCATGCCGATTGGTGGAAGT
AAGGTGGTACGATCGTGCCTTATTAGGAAGGCAACAGACGGGTCTGACATGGATTGGACGAACCACTGAA
TTGCCGCATTGCAGAGATATTGTATTTAAGTGCCTAGCTCGATACATAAACGGGTCTCTCTGGTTAGACC
AGATCTGAGCCTGGGAGCTCTCTGGCTAACTAGGGAACCCACTGCTTAAGCCTCAATAAAGCTTGCCTTG
AGTGCTTCAAGTAGTGTGTGCCCGTCTGTTGTGTGACTCTGGTAACTAGAGATCCCTCAGACCCTTTTAG
TCAGTGTGGAAAATCTCTAGCAGTGGCGCCCGAACAGGGACTTGAAAGCGAAAGGGAAACCAGAGGAGCT
CTCTCGACGCAGGACTCGGCTTGCTGAAGCGCGCACGGCAAGAGGCGAGGGGCGGCGACTGGTGAGTACG
CCAAAAATTTTGACTAGCGGAGGCTAGAAGGAGAGAGATGGGTGCGAGAGCGTCAGTATTAAGCGGGGGA
GAATTAGATCGCGATGGGAAAAAATTCGGTTAAGGCCAGGGGGAAAGAAAAAATATAAATTAAAACATAT
AGTATGGGCAAGCAGGGAGCTAGAACGATTCGCAGTTAATCCTGGCCTGTTAGAAACATCAGAAGGCTGT
AGACAAATACTGGGACAGCTACAACCATCCCTTCAGACAGGATCAGAAGAACTTAGATCATTATATAATA
CAGTAGCAACCCTCTATTGTGTGCATCAAAGGATAGAGATAAAAGACACCAAGGAAGCTTTAGACAAGAT
AGAGGAAGAGCAAAACAAAAGTAAGACCACCGCACAGCAAGCGGCCGCTGATCTTCAGACCTGGAGGAGG
AGATATGAGGGACAATTGGAGAAGTGAATTATATAAATATAAAGTAGTAAAAATTGAACCATTAGGAGTA
GCACCCACCAAGGCAAAGAGAAGAGTGGTGCAGAGAGAAAAAAGAGCAGTGGGAATAGGAGCTTTGTTCC
TTGGGTTCTTGGGAGCAGCAGGAAGCACTATGGGCGCAGCGTCAATGACGCTGACGGTACAGGCCAGACA
ATTATTGTCTGGTATAGTGCAGCAGCAGAACAATTTGCTGAGGGCTATTGAGGCGCAACAGCATCTGTTG
CAACTCACAGTCTGGGGCATCAAGCAGCTCCAGGCAAGAATCCTGGCTGTGGAAAGATACCTAAAGGATC
AACAGCTCCTGGGGATTTGGGGTTGCTCTGGAAAACTCATTTGCACCACTGCTGTGCCTTGGAATGCTAG
TTGGAGTAATAAATCTCTGGAACAGATTTGGAATCACACGACCTGGATGGAGTGGGACAGAGAAATTAAC
AATTACACAAGCTTAATACACTCCTTAATTGAAGAATCGCAAAACCAGCAAGAAAAGAATGAACAAGAAT
TATTGGAATTAGATAAATGGGCAAGTTTGTGGAATTGGTTTAACATAACAAATTGGCTGTGGTATATAAA
ATTATTCATAATGATAGTAGGAGGCTTGGTAGGTTTAAGAATAGTTTTTGCTGTACTTTCTATAGTGAAT
AGAGTTAGGCAGGGATATTCACCATTATCGTTTCAGACCCACCTCCCAACCCCGAGGGGACCCAGAGAGG
GCCTATTTCCCATGATTCCTTCATATTTGCATATACGATACAAGGCTGTTAGAGAGATAATTAGAATTAA
TTTGACTGTAAACACAAAGATATTAGTACAAAATACGTGACGTAGAAAGTAATAATTTCTTGGGTAGTTT
GCAGTTTTAAAATTATGTTTTAAAATGGACTATCATATGCTTACCGTAACTTGAAAGTATTTCGATTTCT
TGGCTTTATATATCTTGTGGAAAGGACGAAACACCGCTTAACGGCAATGACGTGGCGTTTTAGAGCTAGA
AATAGCAAGTTAAAATAAGGCTAGTCCGTTATCAACTTGAAAAAGTGGCACCGAGTCGGTGCTTTTTTAA
GCTTGGCGTAACTAGATCTTGAGACAAATGGCAGTATTCATCCACAATTTTAAAAGAAAAGGGGGGATTG
GGGGGTACAGTGCAGGGGAAAGAATAGTAGACATAATAGCAACAGACATACAAACTAAAGAATTACAAAA
ACAAATTACAAAAATTCAAAATTTTCGGGTTTATTACAGGGACAGCAGAGATCCACTTTGGCGCCGGCTC
GAGGGGG
