>Addgene plasmid #77823 | MAP2K7 gRNA (BRDN0001162371) | depositor partial sequence | sequence record 145283 | Target Sequence
CTTAACGGCAATGACGTGGC
