>Addgene plasmid #77823 | MAP2K7 gRNA (BRDN0001162371) | addgene partial sequence | sequence record 188477 | hU6-F
AAAGTAATAATTTCTTGGGTAGTTTGCAGTTTTAAAATTATGTTTTAAAATGGACTATCATATGCTTACC
GTAACTTGAAAGTATTTCGATTTCTTGGCTTTATATATCTTGTGGAAAGGACGAAACACCGCTTAACGGC
AATGACGTGGCGTTTTAGAGCTAGAAATAGCAAGTTAAAATAAGGCTAGTCCGTTATCAACTTGAAAAAG
TGGCACCGAGTCGGTGCTTTTTTAAGCTTGGCGTAACTAGATCTTGAGACAAATGGCAGTATTCATCCAC
AATTTTAAAAGAAAAGGGGGGATTGGGGGGTACAGTGCAGGGGAAAGAATAGTAGACATAATAGCAACAG
ACATACAAACTAAAGAATTACAAAAACAAATTACAAAAATTCAAAATTTTCGGGTTTATTACAGGGACAG
CAGAGATCCACTTTGGCGCCGGCTCGAGGGGGCCCGGGTGCAAAGATGGATAAAGTTTTAAACAGAGAGG
AATCTTTGCAGCTAATGGACCTTCTAGGTCTTGAAAGGAGTGGGAATTGGCTCCGGTGCCCGTCAGTGGG
CAGAGCGCAC
